Addgene plasmid #154908: GFP-CmTMC1truncated
Purpose: For the expression and purification of the truncated TMC1 protein from Chelonia mydas. The protease cleavage site was replaced with the HRV 3C site.
Depositing lab: Motoyuki Hattori. Depositing organization: Fudan University. Publication: TMC1 and TMC2 Proteins Are Pore-Forming Subunits of Mechanosensitive Ion Channels. Jia Y, Zhao Y, Kusakizako T, Wang Y, Pan C, Zhang Y, Nureki O, Hattori M, Yan Z. Neuron. 2020 Jan 22;105(2):310-321.e3. doi: 10.1016/j.neuron.2019.10.017. Epub 2019 Nov 21. PubMed 31761710.
Backbone
  Vector backbone: pFastBac-1
  Vector type: Insect Expression
Growth in bacteria
  Bacterial resistance: Ampicillin, 100 μg/mL
  Growth temperature: 37°C
  Growth strain: DH5alpha
  Copy number: High Copy
Gene/Insert
  Gene/Insert name: GFP-CmTMC1truncated
  Species: Synthetic
  Mutation: Truncations of the residues 1-243 and 843-969
  Tag / fusion protein: 8histidine-EGFP (N terminal on backbone)
  Cloning method: Restriction Enzyme; 5′ cloning site EcoRI (unknown if destroyed); 3′ cloning site HindII (unknown if destroyed)
  Sequencing primers: 5′ unknown
Terms and licenses: Academic/Nonprofit Terms; Industry Terms: Not Available to Industry
How to cite: GFP-CmTMC1truncated was a gift from Motoyuki Hattori (Addgene plasmid # 154908 ; http://n2t.net/addgene:154908 ; RRID:Addgene_154908)
