[The description below was written by a language model from this plasmid's Addgene catalogue record and pLannotate feature annotations shown in this document.]
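Description:
GFP-CmTMC1truncated is a baculovirus donor plasmid built on pFastBac-1 for producing a truncated TMC1 protein from the green sea turtle, Chelonia mydas, in insect cells. In bacteria it is maintained as a high-copy plasmid through a ColE1/pUC-type origin and selected with ampicillin via the β-lactamase gene; an f1 origin is also present. The expression cassette and a gentamicin resistance gene (driven by the class 1 integron Pc promoter) lie between the Tn7R and Tn7L ends of a mini-Tn7 element. This arrangement allows the whole segment to be transposed into a baculovirus shuttle genome (bacmid), with gentamicin marking the transposed DNA, to generate recombinant virus.

Within the mini-Tn7, the strong, very late polyhedrin promoter from Autographa californica drives a single fusion open reading frame that is terminated by the SV40 polyadenylation signal. According to the record, the fusion carries an N-terminal 8×His tag followed by EGFP, then the TMC1 coding region lacking residues 1–243 and 843–969; the insert is listed as synthetic. The feature table labels this region as a mouse Tmc1 fragment, which reflects homology-based annotation rather than the stated turtle origin. The short "capTEV" fragment upstream of GFP probably corresponds to the histidine tag. The record states that the protease cleavage site was replaced with an HRV 3C site, which would permit removal of the tag, although this site is not annotated in the table. The His tag supports affinity purification and the GFP allows expression and protein behaviour to be monitored by fluorescence. The construct was made for expression and purification of TMC1 in work on TMC proteins as pore-forming subunits of mechanosensitive ion channels.
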