Features (pLannotate 1.2.2; 17 found; start..end, strand, type, name):
      2..456     +  rep_origin     f1 ori (sequence partly withheld): f1 bacteriophage origin of replication; arrow indicates direction of (+) strand synthesis
    482..586     +  promoter       AmpR promoter: bla
    587..1447    +  CDS            AmpR: β-lactamase; bla; confers resistance to ampicillin, carbenicillin, and related antibiotics
   1618..2206    +  rep_origin     ori: high-copy-number ColE1/pMB1/pBR322/pUC origin of replication
   2392..2443    -  misc_feature   bom (fragment): basis of mobility region from pBR322
   2511..2735    -  mobile_element Tn7R: mini-Tn7 element (right end of the Tn7 transposon) Tn7
   2802..3335    -  CDS            GmR: gentamycin acetyltransferase; aacC1; confers resistance to gentamycin
   3524..3552    -  promoter       Pc promoter: intI1 (promoter lies within the coding sequence); class 1 integron promoter
   3530..3877    -  CDS            YPR2_ECOLX (fragment): Protein predicted: Swiss-Prot protein existence level 4. From Escherichia coli.
   3904..3995    +  promoter       polyhedrin promoter: polh from Autographa californica; promoter for the baculovirus polyhedrin gene
   4059..4077    +  CDS            capTEV™ (fragment): composite tag for in vivo biotinylation, TEV protease cleavage, and 6xHis tagging
   4173..4886    +  CDS            mEGFP: mEGFP is a basic (constitutively fluorescent) green fluorescent protein published in 2002, derived from Aequorea victoria. It has moderate acid sensitivity.
   4944..6740    +  CDS            Tmc1 (fragment): TMC1_MOUSE - Also known as Bth, dn. Experimental evidence at protein level: Swiss-Prot protein existence level 1. Probable ion channel required for the normal function of cochlear hair cells. From Mus musculus (Mouse).
   6767..6850    +  CDS            large T antigen (fragment): large T antigen from SV40 (simian virus 40)
   6873..7007    +  polyA_signal   SV40 poly(A) signal: SV40 polyadenylation signal
   7036..7201    -  mobile_element Tn7L: mini-Tn7 element (left end of the Tn7 transposon) Tn7
   7364..7380    +  CDS            lacZα (fragment): LacZα fragment of β-galactosidase; lacZ fragment
>Addgene plasmid #154908 | GFP-CmTMC1truncated | addgene full sequence | sequence record 310626 | Addgene NGS Result
G
[124 nt withheld, positions 2-125]
C
[91 nt withheld, positions 127-217]
A
[49 nt withheld, positions 219-267]
CCTTTGACGTTGGAGTCCACGTTCTT
[37 nt withheld, positions 294-330]
ACCCTATCTCGGTCTATTCTTTTGATTTATAAGGGATTTTGCCGATTTCGGCCTATTGGTTAAAAAATGA
GCTGATTTAACAAAAATTTAACGCGAATTTTAACAAAATATTAACGCTTACAATTTAGGTGGCACTTTTC
GGGGAAATGTGCGCGGAACCCCTATTTGTTTATTTTTCTAAATACATTCAAATATGTATCCGCTCATGAG
ACAATAACCCTGATAAATGCTTCAATAATATTGAAAAAGGAAGAGTATGAGTATTCAACATTTCCGTGTC
GCCCTTATTCCCTTTTTTGCGGCATTTTGCCTTCCTGTTTTTGCTCACCCAGAAACGCTGGTGAAAGTAA
AAGATGCTGAAGATCAGTTGGGTGCACGAGTGGGTTACATCGAACTGGATCTCAACAGCGGTAAGATCCT
TGAGAGTTTTCGCCCCGAAGAACGTTTTCCAATGATGAGCACTTTTAAAGTTCTGCTATGTGGCGCGGTA
TTATCCCGTATTGACGCCGGGCAAGAGCAACTCGGTCGCCGCATACACTATTCTCAGAATGACTTGGTTG
AGTACTCACCAGTCACAGAAAAGCATCTTACGGATGGCATGACAGTAAGAGAATTATGCAGTGCTGCCAT
AACCATGAGTGATAACACTGCGGCCAACTTACTTCTGACAACGATCGGAGGACCGAAGGAGCTAACCGCT
TTTTTGCACAACATGGGGGATCATGTAACTCGCCTTGATCGTTGGGAACCGGAGCTGAATGAAGCCATAC
CAAACGACGAGCGTGACACCACGATGCCTGTAGCAATGGCAACAACGTTGCGCAAACTATTAACTGGCGA
ACTACTTACTCTAGCTTCCCGGCAACAATTAATAGACTGGATGGAGGCGGATAAAGTTGCAGGACCACTT
CTGCGCTCGGCCCTTCCGGCTGGCTGGTTTATTGCTGATAAATCTGGAGCCGGTGAGCGTGGGTCTCGCG
GTATCATTGCAGCACTGGGGCCAGATGGTAAGCCCTCCCGTATCGTAGTTATCTACACGACGGGGAGTCA
GGCAACTATGGATGAACGAAATAGACAGATCGCTGAGATAGGTGCCTCACTGATTAAGCATTGGTAACTG
TCAGACCAAGTTTACTCATATATACTTTAGATTGATTTAAAACTTCATTTTTAATTTAAAAGGATCTAGG
TGAAGATCCTTTTTGATAATCTCATGACCAAAATCCCTTAACGTGAGTTTTCGTTCCACTGAGCGTCAGA
CCCCGTAGAAAAGATCAAAGGATCTTCTTGAGATCCTTTTTTTCTGCGCGTAATCTGCTGCTTGCAAACA
AAAAAACCACCGCTACCAGCGGTGGTTTGTTTGCCGGATCAAGAGCTACCAACTCTTTTTCCGAAGGTAA
CTGGCTTCAGCAGAGCGCAGATACCAAATACTGTTCTTCTAGTGTAGCCGTAGTTAGGCCACCACTTCAA
GAACTCTGTAGCACCGCCTACATACCTCGCTCTGCTAATCCTGTTACCAGTGGCTGCTGCCAGTGGCGAT
AAGTCGTGTCTTACCGGGTTGGACTCAAGACGATAGTTACCGGATAAGGCGCAGCGGTCGGGCTGAACGG
GGGGTTCGTGCACACAGCCCAGCTTGGAGCGAACGACCTACACCGAACTGAGATACCTACAGCGTGAGCT
ATGAGAAAGCGCCACGCTTCCCGAAGGGAGAAAGGCGGACAGGTATCCGGTAAGCGGCAGGGTCGGAACA
GGAGAGCGCACGAGGGAGCTTCCAGGGGGAAACGCCTGGTATCTTTATAGTCCTGTCGGGTTTCGCCACC
TCTGACTTGAGCGTCGATTTTTGTGATGCTCGTCAGGGGGGCGGAGCCTATGGAAAAACGCCAGCAACGC
GGCCTTTTTACGGTTCCTGGCCTTTTGCTGGCCTTTTGCTCACATGTTCTTTCCTGCGTTATCCCCTGAT
TCTGTGGATAACCGTATTACCGCCTTTGAGTGAGCTGATACCGCTCGCCGCAGCCGAACGACCGAGCGCA
GCGAGTCAGTGAGCGAGGAAGCGGAAGAGCGCCTGATGCGGTATTTTCTCCTTACGCATCTGTGCGGTAT
TTCACACCGCATAGACCAGCCGCGTAACCTGGCAAAATCGGTTACGGTTGAGTAATAAATGGATGCCCTG
CGTAAGCGGGTGTGGGCGGACAATAAAGTCTTAAACTGAACAAAATAGATCTAAACTATGACAATAAAGT
CTTAAACTAGACAGAATAGTTGTAAACTGAAATCAGTCCAGTTATGCTGTGAAAAAGCATACTGGACTTT
TGTTATGGCTAAAGCAAACTCTTCATTTTCTGAAGTGCAAATTGCCCGTCGTATTAAAGAGGGGCGTGGC
CAAGGGCATGGTAAAGACTATATTCGCGGCGTTGTGACAATTTACCGAACAACTCCGCGGCCGGGAAGCC
GATCTCGGCTTGAACGAATTGTTAGGTGGCGGTACTTGGGTCGATATCAAAGTGCATCACTTCTTCCCGT
ATGCCCAACTTTGTATAGAGAGCCACTGCGGGATCGTCACCGTAATCTGCTTGCACGTAGATCACATAAG
CACCAAGCGCGTTGGCCTCATGCTTGAGGAGATTGATGAGCGCGGTGGCAATGCCCTGCCTCCGGTGCTC
GCCGGAGACTGCGAGATCATAGATATAGATCTCACTACGCGGCTGCTCAAACTTGGGCAGAACGTAAGCC
GCGAGAGCGCCAACAACCGCTTCTTGGTCGAAGGCAGCAAGCGCGATGAATGTCTTACTACGGAGCAAGT
TCCCGAGGTAATCGGAGTCCGGCTGATGTTGGGAGTAGGTGGCTACGTCTCCGAACTCACGACCGAAAAG
ATCAAGAGCAGCCCGCATGGATTTGACTTGGTCAGGGCCGAGCCTACATGTGCGAATGATGCCCATACTT
GAGCCACCTAACTTTGTTTTAGGGCGACTGCCCTGCTGCGTAACATCGTTGCTGCTGCGTAACATCGTTG
CTGCTCCATAACATCAAACATCGACCCACGGCGTAACGCGCTTGCTGCTTGGATGCCCGAGGCATAGACT
GTACAAAAAAACAGTCATAACAAGCCATGAAAACCGCCACTGCGCCGTTACCACCGCTGCGTTCGGTCAA
GGTTCTGGACCAGTTGCGTGAGCGCATACGCTACTTGCATTACAGTTTACGAACCGAACAGGCTTATGTC
AACTGGGTTCGTGCCTTCATCCGTTTCCACGGTGTGCGTCACCCGGCAACCTTGGGCAGCAGCGAAGTCG
AGGCATTTCTGTCCTGGCTGGCGAACGAGCGCAAGGTTTCGGTCTCCACGCATCGTCAGGCATTGGCGGC
CTTGCTGTTCTTCTACGGCAAGGTGCTGTGCACGGATCTGCCCTGGCTTCAGGAGATCGGAAGACCTCGG
CCGTCGCGGCGCTTGCCGGTGGTGCTGACCCCGGATGAAGTGGTTCGCATCCTCGGTTTTCTGGAAGGCG
AGCATCGTTTGTTCGCCCAGGACTCTAGCTATAGTTCTAGTGGTTGGCTACGTATACTCCGGAATATTAA
TAGATCATGGAGATAATTAAAATGATAACCATCTCGCAAATAAATAAGTATTTTACTGTTTTCGTAACAG
TTTTGTAATAAAAAAACCTATAAATATTCCGGATTATTCATACCGTCCCACCATCGGGCGCGGATCCGCC
ACCATGGGATCTCATCATCATCATCATCATCATCATGCAGCAAGTGCCTGGAGTCACCCCCAATTTGAAA
AAGGCGGCGGCTCCGGCGGAGGATCGGGCGGGAGTGCGTGGTCGCACCCCCAATTTGAAAAAGTCTCAAA
AGGAGAAGAATTGTTTACGGGAGTTGTTCCAATCCTTGTTGAACTTGATGGAGATGTTAACGGACATAAA
TTCTCTGTTTCTGGAGAAGGAGAAGGAGATGCAACATACGGAAAGCTAACGCTTAAATTCATCTGCACAA
CAGGAAAGCTCCCGGTCCCTTGGCCAACACTTGTTACAACACTTACATACGGAGTTCAGTGCTTCTCTCG
ATACCCAGATCATATGAAACAGCATGATTTCTTCAAATCTGCAATGCCAGAAGGATACGTTCAGGAACGA
ACAATCTTCTTCAAAGATGATGGAAACTACAAGACCCGTGCAGAAGTTAAATTCGAAGGAGATACACTTG
TTAACCGAATCGAACTTAAAGGAATCGATTTCAAAGAAGATGGAAACATCCTTGGACATAAACTTGAATA
CAACTACAACTCTCATAACGTTTACATCATGGCAGATAAACAGAAGAATGGCATCAAAGTTAACTTCAAG
ATTCGTCATAACATCGAAGATGGATCTGTTCAGCTTGCAGATCATTACCAGCAGAACACACCAATCGGAG
ATGGACCAGTTCTTCTTCCAGATAACCATTACCTTTCTACACAGTCTAAACTTTCTAAAGATCCAAACGA
GAAGAGGGACCATATGGTTCTTCTTGAGTTCGTTACAGCAGCAGGAATCACACTTGGAATGGATGAACTT
TACAAATCTGGACTTCGATCCGCAGCAGCAGGACTTGAAGTTCTATTTCAAGGACCAGAATTCAAATTTT
ACGCCTACAAAGTTATGATGACAAAGAAGTGGATGAAATTCCAGCGAGATTTCGAGAATTTCAAGACCGC
TTGCATCCCATGGGAAATGAAGATAAAGGAAATCGAATCTCATTTCGGATCTTCTGTTGCATCTTACTTC
ATCTTCCTTCGATGGATGTACGGAATCAACATGATCCTATTTGGCCTTACATTCGGACTTGTTATGGTTC
CAGAAGTTCTTATGGGAAAGCCTTATGGAACACTTCCACGAAAGACCGTCCCTCGGGGCGAGGAGCGAAC
AGCAATGAACTTCGCAACACTTTGGGATTTCTCTGGACTTGCACAGTACTCTGTTCTCTTCTACGGCTAC
TACAACAACCAGCGAACAATCGGATGGCTTAAATTCCGAATGCCACTTTCTTACTTCCTTGTTGGAGTTG
GAACAATCGCATACTCTTACATGGTTGTTATCCGAACAATGGCACGAAACGCAAATGAGGAGGGTGGTGG
TGATGATACATCTTTCAACTTCTCTTGGAAGATGTTTACATCTTGGGATTACCTTATCGGAAACCCAGAA
ACAGCAGATAACAAATTCGCATCTATCACAACATCTTTCAAAGAAGCAATCGTTGAAGAACAGGAGAATC
GGAAGGAGGAGAACATCCATCTTACACGATTCCTTCGAGTTCTTGCAAACTTCCTTGCACTTTGCACACT
TGCAGGATCTGGATACCTTATCTACTTCGTTGTTCGACGATCTCAGAAATTCGCACTTGAAGGACTTGAT
AACTACGGATGGTGGGAACGAAACGAAGTTAACATGGTTATGTCTCTTCTTGGAATGTTCTGCCCAACAC
TATTTGACGTTATCTCTTCTCTTGAGAATTATCATCCACGAATCGCACTTCGATGGCAGCTTGGACGAAT
CTTCGCACTATTTCTGGGAAACCTTTACACATTCATCATCGCACTTATGGATGAAATCAACCTTAAACTA
GAGGAGGAGAAGATCGTTAAATACAACATGACAATCTGGGAAGCATCTCTTTACAACGGAACAATCTCTG
AGAATGCTACAGCACCACCAATCCAGGTTGATCCAGCAGATATCCCACGAGGACCATGCTGGGAAACAAT
GGTTGGACAGGAGTTCGTTCGACTTACAATCTCTGATACAATGACAACATACATCACAATCATCATCGGA
GATTTCCTTCGAGCAGTGTTTGTGCGATTCTTCAACTACTGCTGGTGCTGGGATCTTGAATACGGATTCC
CATCTTACTCTGAGTTCGATATCTCTGGAAACGTTCTTGGACTTATCTTCAACCAGGGAATGATCTGGAT
GGGATCTTTCTACGCACCATGCCTTCCAGCAATCAACGTGTTTCGGCTTCATACATCTATGTACCTTCAG
TGCTGGGCAGTTATGTGCTGCAACGTTCCACATGAACGAGTATTTAAGGCATCTCGATCTAACAACTTCT
ACATGGCAATGTTACTGTTTATCCTATTTCTGTCTACACTTCCAGCAGTTTACACAATCGTTTCTATCCC
ACCATCTTTCGATTGCGGACCATTCTCTGGAAAGACTAGGATGTTCGAAGTTATCTCTGAAACACTTGAG
AATGACTTCCCATCTTGGTTCGGAAAGGTCTTCAGTTACGCATCTAACCCAGGACTTATCCTTCCATTCA
TCCTTCTTATGGTTCTTTCTATCTACTACCTTAACGCAACATCTAAATCTTACAAAGAAGCAAACCTTGA
CTTAAAGAAGAAACTTCAGAGTCAGGCAGAAGAGAATAAGTAAAAGCTTGTCGAGAAGTACTAGAGGATC
ATAATCAGCCATACCACATTTGTAGAGGTTTTACTTGCTTTAAAAAACCTCCCACACCTCCCCCTGAACC
TGAAACATAAAATGAATGCAATTGTTGTTGTTAACTTGTTTATTGCAGCTTATAATGGTTACAAATAAAG
CAATAGCATCACAAATTTCACAAATAAAGCATTTTTTTCACTGCATTCTAGTTGTGGTTTGTCCAAACTC
ATCAATGTATCTTATCATGTCTGGATCTGATCACTGCTTGAGCCTAGGAGATCCGAACCAGATAAGTGAA
ATCTAGTTCCAAACTATTTTGTCATTTTTAATTTTCGTATTAGCTTACGACGCTACACCCAGTTCCCATC
TATTTTGTCACTCTTCCCTAAATAATCCTTAAAAACTCCATTTCCACCCCTCCCAGTTCCCAACTATTTT
GTCCGCCCACAGCGGGGCATTTTTCTTCCTGTTATGTTTTTAATCAAACATCCTGCCAACTCCATGTGAC
AAACCGTCATCTTCGGCTACTTTTTCTCTGTCACAGAATGAAAATTTTTCTGTCATCTCTTCGTTATTAA
TGTTTGTAATTGACTGAATATCAACGCTTATTTGCAGCCTGAATGGCGAATGG
