>Addgene plasmid #154908 | GFP-CmTMC1truncated | depositor partial sequence | sequence record 299850 | CmTMC1truncated
AAATTTTACGCCTACAAAGTTATGATGACAAAGAAGTGGATGAAATTCCAGCGAGATTTCGAGAATTTCA
AGACCGCTTGCATCCCATGGGAAATGAAGATAAAGGAAATCGAATCTCATTTCGGATCTTCTGTTGCATC
TTACTTCATCTTCCTTCGATGGATGTACGGAATCAACATGATCCTATTTGGCCTTACATTCGGACTTGTT
ATGGTTCCAGAAGTTCTTATGGGAAAGCCTTATGGAACACTTCCACGAAAGACCGTCCCTCGGGGCGAGG
AGCGAACAGCAATGAACTTCGCAACACTTTGGGATTTCTCTGGACTTGCACAGTACTCTGTTCTCTTCTA
CGGCTACTACAACAACCAGCGAACAATCGGATGGCTTAAATTCCGAATGCCACTTTCTTACTTCCTTGTT
GGAGTTGGAACAATCGCATACTCTTACATGGTTGTTATCCGAACAATGGCACGAAACGCAAATGAGGAGG
GTGGTGGTGATGATACATCTTTCAACTTCTCTTGGAAGATGTTTACATCTTGGGATTACCTTATCGGAAA
CCCAGAAACAGCAGATAACAAATTCGCATCTATCACAACATCTTTCAAAGAAGCAATCGTTGAAGAACAG
GAGAATCGGAAGGAGGAGAACATCCATCTTACACGATTCCTTCGAGTTCTTGCAAACTTCCTTGCACTTT
GCACACTTGCAGGATCTGGATACCTTATCTACTTCGTTGTTCGACGATCTCAGAAATTCGCACTTGAAGG
ACTTGATAACTACGGATGGTGGGAACGAAACGAAGTTAACATGGTTATGTCTCTTCTTGGAATGTTCTGC
CCAACACTATTTGACGTTATCTCTTCTCTTGAGAATTATCATCCACGAATCGCACTTCGATGGCAGCTTG
GACGAATCTTCGCACTATTTCTGGGAAACCTTTACACATTCATCATCGCACTTATGGATGAAATCAACCT
TAAACTAGAGGAGGAGAAGATCGTTAAATACAACATGACAATCTGGGAAGCATCTCTTTACAACGGAACA
ATCTCTGAGAATGCTACAGCACCACCAATCCAGGTTGATCCAGCAGATATCCCACGAGGACCATGCTGGG
AAACAATGGTTGGACAGGAGTTCGTTCGACTTACAATCTCTGATACAATGACAACATACATCACAATCAT
CATCGGAGATTTCCTTCGAGCAGTGTTTGTGCGATTCTTCAACTACTGCTGGTGCTGGGATCTTGAATAC
GGATTCCCATCTTACTCTGAGTTCGATATCTCTGGAAACGTTCTTGGACTTATCTTCAACCAGGGAATGA
TCTGGATGGGATCTTTCTACGCACCATGCCTTCCAGCAATCAACGTGTTTCGGCTTCATACATCTATGTA
CCTTCAGTGCTGGGCAGTTATGTGCTGCAACGTTCCACATGAACGAGTATTTAAGGCATCTCGATCTAAC
AACTTCTACATGGCAATGTTACTGTTTATCCTATTTCTGTCTACACTTCCAGCAGTTTACACAATCGTTT
CTATCCCACCATCTTTCGATTGCGGACCATTCTCTGGAAAGACTAGGATGTTCGAAGTTATCTCTGAAAC
ACTTGAGAATGACTTCCCATCTTGGTTCGGAAAGGTCTTCAGTTACGCATCTAACCCAGGACTTATCCTT
CCATTCATCCTTCTTATGGTTCTTTCTATCTACTACCTTAACGCAACATCTAAATCTTACAAAGAAGCAA
ACCTTGACTTAAAGAAGAAACTTCAGAGTCAGGCAGAAGAGAATAAGTAA
